LOCUS       Exported 7276 bp ds-DNA circular SYN 12-MAY-2021
DEFINITION  Delivery of dual sgRNA cassettes and Nme2Cas9 in a single AAV
            vector.
ACCESSION   .
VERSION     .
KEYWORDS    pEJS1099: Dual-sgRNA.Design 4
SOURCE      synthetic DNA construct
  ORGANISM  synthetic DNA construct
REFERENCE   1 (bases 1 to 7276)
  AUTHORS   Ibraheim R, Tai PWL, Mir A, Javeed N, Wang J, Rodriguez T, Nelson S,
            Khokhar E, Mintzer E, Maitland S, Cao Y, Tsagkaraki E, Wolfe SA,
            Wang D, Pai AA, Xue W, Gao G, Sontheimer EJ
  TITLE     Precision Cas9 Genome Editing in vivo with All-in-one,
            Self-targeting AAV Vectors
  JOURNAL   bioRxiv October 9, 2020
REFERENCE   2 (bases 1 to 7276)
  AUTHORS   .
  TITLE     Direct Submission
  JOURNAL   Exported May 12, 2021 from SnapGene Server 1.1.58
            http://www.snapgene.com
FEATURES             Location/Qualifiers
     source          1..7276
                     /organism="synthetic DNA construct"
                     /mol_type="other DNA"
     repeat_region   1..130
                     /label=AAV2 ITR (alternate)
                     /note="Functional equivalent of wild-type AAV2 ITR"
     promoter        complement(285..525)
                     /label=U6 promoter
                     /note="RNA polymerase III promoter for human U6 snRNA"
     regulatory      861..870
                     /regulatory_class="other"
                     /note="vertebrate consensus sequence for strong initiation
                     of translation (Kozak, 1987)"
     CDS             873..893
                     /codon_start=1
                     /product="nuclear localization signal of SV40 (simian virus
                     40) large T antigen"
                     /label=SV40 NLS
                     /translation="PKKKRKV"
     CDS             4152..4199
                     /codon_start=1
                     /product="bipartite nuclear localization signal from
                     nucleoplasmin"
                     /label=nucleoplasmin NLS
                     /translation="KRPAATKKAGQAKKKK"
     promoter        4263..4503
                     /label=U6 promoter
                     /note="RNA polymerase III promoter for human U6 snRNA"
     repeat_region   4652..4792
                     /label=AAV2 ITR
                     /note="inverted terminal repeat of adeno-associated virus
                     serotype 2"
     repeat_region   4652..4781
                     /label=AAV2 ITR
     rep_origin      4867..5322
                     /direction=RIGHT
                     /label=f1 ori
                     /note="f1 bacteriophage origin of replication; arrow
                     indicates direction of (+) strand synthesis"
     primer_bind     complement(4954..4973)
                     /label=F1ori-R
                     /note="F1 origin, reverse primer"
     primer_bind     5164..5185
                     /label=F1ori-F
                     /note="F1 origin, forward primer"
     primer_bind     complement(5339..5358)
                     /label=pRS-marker
                     /note="pRS vectors, use to sequence yeast selectable
                     marker"
     promoter        5491..5595
                     /gene="bla"
                     /label=AmpR promoter
     CDS             5596..6456
                     /codon_start=1
                     /gene="bla"
                     /product="beta-lactamase"
                     /label=AmpR
                     /note="confers resistance to ampicillin, carbenicillin, and
                     related antibiotics"
                     /translation="MSIQHFRVALIPFFAAFCLPVFAHPETLVKVKDAEDQLGARVGYI
                     ELDLNSGKILESFRPEERFPMMSTFKVLLCGAVLSRIDAGQEQLGRRIHYSQNDLVEYS
                     PVTEKHLTDGMTVRELCSAAITMSDNTAANLLLTTIGGPKELTAFLHNMGDHVTRLDRW
                     EPELNEAIPNDERDTTMPVAMATTLRKLLTGELLTLASRQQLIDWMEADKVAGPLLRSA
                     LPAGWFIADKSGAGERGSRGIIAALGPDGKPSRIVVIYTTGSQATMDERNRQIAEIGAS
                     LIKHW"
     primer_bind     complement(5814..5833)
                     /label=Amp-R
                     /note="Ampicillin resistance gene, reverse primer"
     rep_origin      6627..7215
                     /direction=RIGHT
                     /label=ori
                     /note="high-copy-number ColE1/pMB1/pBR322/pUC origin of
                     replication"
     primer_bind     7116..7135
                     /label=pBR322ori-F
                     /note="pBR322 origin, forward primer"
ORIGIN
        1 cctgcaggca gctgcgcgct cgctcgctca ctgaggccgc ccgggcgtcg ggcgaccttt
       61 ggtcgcccgg cctcagtgag cgagcgagcg cgcagagagg gagtggccaa ctccatcact
      121 aggggttcct gcggcctcta gagtttaaac aaaaaaataa acgatgcccc ttaaagcaga
      181 agctttaagg ggcagagcgt tgcggcacat cttttcagac ggccttattg tagcaacgtt
      241 tcgggagcta caactgaaga gctggaatgc tcttccggtg tttcgtcctt tccacaagat
      301 atataaagcc aagaaatcga aatactttca agttacggta agcatatgat agtccatttt
      361 aaaacataat tttaaaactg caaactaccc aagaaattat tactttctac gtcacgtatt
      421 ttgtactaat atctttgtgt ttacagtcaa attaattcta attatctctc taacagcctt
      481 gtatcgtata tgcaaatatg aaggaatcat gggaaatagg ccctcttcct gcccgacctt
      541 gacgtcgact ctagaatgga ggcggtacta tgtagatgag aattcaggag caaactggga
      601 aaagcaactg cttccaaata tttgtgattt ttacagtgta gttttggaaa aactcttagc
      661 ctaccaattc ttctaagtgt tttaaaatgt gggagccagt acacatgaag ttatagagtg
      721 ttttaatgag gcttaaatat ttaccgtaac tatgaaatgc tacgcatatc atgctgttca
      781 ggctccgtgg ccacgcaact catacttaag cagacagtgg ttcaaagttt ttttcttcca
      841 tttcaggtgt cgtgaacacc gccaccatgg tgcctaagaa gaagagaaag gtggaagata
      901 tggccgcctt caagcctaac ccaatcaatt acatcctggg actggacatc ggaatcgcat
      961 ccgtgggatg ggctatggtg gagatcgacg aggaggagaa tcctatccgg ctgatcgatc
     1021 tgggcgtgag agtgtttgag agggccgagg tgccaaagac cggcgattct ctggctatgg
     1081 cccggagact ggcacggagc gtgaggcgcc tgacacggag aagggcacac aggctgctga
     1141 gggcacgccg gctgctgaag agagagggcg tgctgcaggc agcagacttc gatgagaatg
     1201 gcctgatcaa gagcctgcca aacaccccct ggcagctgag agcagccgcc ctggacagga
     1261 agctgacacc actggagtgg tctgccgtgc tgctgcacct gatcaagcac cgcggctacc
     1321 tgagccagcg gaagaacgag ggagagacag cagacaagga gctgggcgcc ctgctgaagg
     1381 gagtggccaa caatgcccac gccctgcaga ccggcgattt caggacacct gccgagctgg
     1441 ccctgaataa gtttgagaag gagtccggcc acatcagaaa ccagaggggc gactatagcc
     1501 acaccttctc ccgcaaggat ctgcaggccg agctgatcct gctgttcgag aagcagaagg
     1561 agtttggcaa tccacacgtg agcggaggcc tgaaggaggg aatcgagacc ctgctgatga
     1621 cacagaggcc tgccctgtcc ggcgacgcag tgcagaagat gctgggacac tgcaccttcg
     1681 agcctgcaga gccaaaggcc gccaagaaca cctacacagc cgagcggttt atctggctga
     1741 caaagctgaa caatctgaga atcctggagc agggatccga gaggccactg accgacacag
     1801 agagggccac cctgatggat gagccttacc ggaagtctaa gctgacatat gcccaggcca
     1861 gaaagctgct gggcctggag gacaccgcct tctttaaggg cctgagatac ggcaaggata
     1921 atgccgaggc ctccacactg atggagatga aggcctatca cgccatctct cgcgccctgg
     1981 agaaggaggg cctgaaggac aagaagtccc ccctgaacct gagctccgag ctgcaggatg
     2041 agatcggcac cgccttctct ctgtttaaga ccgacgagga tatcacaggc cgcctgaagg
     2101 acagggtgca gcctgagatc ctggaggccc tgctgaagca catctctttc gataagtttg
     2161 tgcagatcag cctgaaggcc ctgagaagga tcgtgccact gatggagcag ggcaagcggt
     2221 acgacgaggc ctgcgccgag atctacggcg atcactatgg caagaagaac acagaggaga
     2281 agatctatct gccccctatc cctgccgacg agatcagaaa tcctgtggtg ctgagggccc
     2341 tgtcccaggc aagaaaagtg atcaacggag tggtgcgccg gtacggatct ccagcccgga
     2401 tccacatcga gaccgccaga gaagtgggca agagcttcaa ggaccggaag gagatcgaga
     2461 agagacagga ggagaatcgc aaggatcggg agaaggccgc cgccaagttt agggagtact
     2521 tccctaactt tgtgggcgag ccaaagtcta aggacatcct gaagctgcgc ctgtacgagc
     2581 agcagcacgg caagtgtctg tatagcggca aggagatcaa tctggtgcgg ctgaacgaga
     2641 agggctatgt ggagatcgat cacgccctgc ctttctccag aacctgggac gattctttta
     2701 acaataaggt gctggtgctg ggcagcgaga accagaataa gggcaatcag acaccatacg
     2761 agtatttcaa tggcaaggac aactccaggg agtggcagga gttcaaggcc cgcgtggaga
     2821 cctctagatt tcccaggagc aagaagcagc ggatcctgct gcagaagttc gacgaggatg
     2881 gctttaagga gtgcaacctg aatgacacca gatacgtgaa ccggttcctg tgccagtttg
     2941 tggccgatca catcctgctg accggcaagg gcaagagaag ggtgttcgcc tctaatggcc
     3001 agatcacaaa cctgctgagg ggattttggg gactgaggaa ggtgcgggca gagaatgaca
     3061 gacaccacgc actggatgca gtggtggtgg catgcagcac cgtggcaatg cagcagaaga
     3121 tcacaagatt cgtgaggtat aaggagatga acgcctttga cggcaagacc atcgataagg
     3181 agacaggcaa ggtgctgcac cagaagaccc acttccccca gccttgggag ttctttgccc
     3241 aggaagtgat gatccgggtg ttcggcaagc cagacggcaa gcctgagttt gaggaggccg
     3301 ataccccaga gaagctgagg acactgctgg cagagaagct gtctagcagg ccagaggcag
     3361 tgcacgagta cgtgacccca ctgttcgtgt ccagggcacc caatcggaag atgtctggcg
     3421 cccacaagga cacactgaga agcgccaaga ggtttgtgaa gcacaacgag aagatctccg
     3481 tgaagagagt gtggctgacc gagatcaagc tggccgatct ggagaacatg gtgaattaca
     3541 agaacggcag ggagatcgag ctgtatgagg ccctgaaggc aaggctggag gcctacggag
     3601 gaaatgccaa gcaggccttc gacccaaagg ataacccctt ttataagaag ggaggacagc
     3661 tggtgaaggc cgtgcgggtg gagaagaccc aggagagcgg cgtgctgctg aataagaaga
     3721 acgcctacac aatcgccgac aatggcgata tggtgagagt ggacgtgttc tgtaaggtgg
     3781 ataagaaggg caagaatcag tactttatcg tgcctatcta tgcctggcag gtggccgaga
     3841 acatcctgcc agacatcgat tgcaagggct acagaattga cgatagctat acattctgtt
     3901 tttccctgca caagtatgac ctgatcgcct tccagaagga tgagaagtcc aaggtggagt
     3961 ttgcctacta tatcaattgc gactcctcta acggcaggtt ctacctggcc tggcacgata
     4021 agggcagcaa ggagcagcag tttcgcatct ccacccagaa tctggtgctg atccagaagt
     4081 atcaggtgaa cgagctgggc aaggagatca ggccatgtcg gctgaagaag cgcccacccg
     4141 tgcgggagga taagcggccc gcagcaacca agaaggcagg acaggccaag aagaagaagt
     4201 aaaataaaag atctttattt tcattagatc tgtgtgttgg ttttttgtgt aagcgcacga
     4261 atgagggcct atttcccatg attccttcat atttgcatat acgatacaag gctgttagag
     4321 agataattag aattaatttg actgtaaaca caaagatatt agtacaaaat acgtgacgta
     4381 gaaagtaata atttcttggg tagtttgcag ttttaaaatt atgttttaaa atggactatc
     4441 atatgcttac cgtaacttga aagtatttcg atttcttggc tttatatatc ttgtggaaag
     4501 gacgaaacac cggagacgat tccacgtctc agttgtagct cccgaaacgt tgctacaata
     4561 aggccgtctg aaaagatgtg ccgcaacgct ctgcccctta aagcttctgc tttaaggggc
     4621 atcgtttatt tttttgttta aacactaccg caggaacccc tagtgatgga gttggccact
     4681 ccctctctgc gcgctcgctc gctcactgag gccgggcgac caaaggtcgc ccgacgcccg
     4741 ggctttgccc gggcggcctc agtgagcgag cgagcgcgca gctgcctgca ggggcgcctg
     4801 atgcggtatt ttctccttac gcatctgtgc ggtatttcac accgcatann nnnnnnnnnn
     4861 nnnnnnnnnn nnnnnnnnnn nnnnnnnnnn nnnnnnnnnn nnnnnnnnnn nnnnnnnnnn
     4921 nnnnnnnnnn nnnnnnnnnn nnntnnnnnn nnnnnnnnnn nnnnnnnnnn nnnnnnnnnn
     4981 nnnnnnnnnn cnnnnnnnnn nnnnnnnnnn nnnnnnnnnn nnnnnnnnnn nnnnnnnnnn
     5041 nnnnnnnnnn nnnnnnnnnn nnnnnnnnnn nnnnnnnnnn nnnnnnnnnn nnnnnnnnnn
     5101 nnnnnnnnnn nnnnnnnnnn nnnnnnnnnn nncctttgac gttggagtcc acgttcttta
     5161 atagtggact cttgttccaa actggaacaa cactcaactc tatctcgggc tattcttttg
     5221 atttataagg gattttgccg atttcggtct attggttaaa aaatgagctg atttaacaaa
     5281 aatttaacgc gaattttaac aaaatattaa cgtttacaat tttatggtgc actctcagta
     5341 caatctgctc tgatgccgca tagttaagcc agccccgaca cccgccaaca cccgctgacg
     5401 cgccctgacg ggcttgtctg ctcccggcat ccgcttacag acaagctgtg ctcgagttag
     5461 acgtcaggtg gcacttttcg gggaaatgtg cgcggaaccc ctatttgttt atttttctaa
     5521 atacattcaa atatgtatcc gctcatgaga caataaccct gataaatgct tcaataatat
     5581 tgaaaaagga agagtatgag tattcaacat ttccgtgtcg cccttattcc cttttttgcg
     5641 gcattttgcc ttcctgtttt tgctcaccca gaaacgctgg tgaaagtaaa agatgctgaa
     5701 gatcagttgg gtgcacgagt gggttacatc gaactggatc tcaacagcgg taagatcctt
     5761 gagagttttc gccccgaaga acgttttcca atgatgagca cttttaaagt tctgctatgt
     5821 ggcgcggtat tatcccgtat tgacgccggg caagagcaac tcggtcgccg catacactat
     5881 tctcagaatg acttggttga gtactcacca gtcacagaaa agcatcttac ggatggcatg
     5941 acagtaagag aattatgcag tgctgccata accatgagtg ataacactgc ggccaactta
     6001 cttctgacaa cgatcggagg accgaaggag ctaaccgctt ttttgcacaa catgggggat
     6061 catgtaactc gccttgatcg ttgggaaccg gagctgaatg aagccatacc aaacgacgag
     6121 cgtgacacca cgatgcctgt agcaatggca acaacgttgc gcaaactatt aactggcgaa
     6181 ctacttactc tagcttcccg gcaacaatta atagactgga tggaggcgga taaagttgca
     6241 ggaccacttc tgcgctcggc ccttccggct ggctggttta ttgctgataa atctggagcc
     6301 ggtgagcgtg gaagccgcgg tatcattgca gcactggggc cagatggtaa gccctcccgt
     6361 atcgtagtta tctacacgac ggggagtcag gcaactatgg atgaacgaaa tagacagatc
     6421 gctgagatag gtgcctcact gattaagcat tggtaactgt cagaccaagt ttactcatat
     6481 atactttaga ttgatttaaa acttcatttt taatttaaaa ggatctaggt gaagatcctt
     6541 tttgataatc tcatgaccaa aatcccttaa cgtgagtttt cgttccactg agcgtcagac
     6601 cccgtagaaa agatcaaagg atcttcttga gatccttttt ttctgcgcgt aatctgctgc
     6661 ttgcaaacaa aaaaaccacc gctaccagcg gtggtttgtt tgccggatca agagctacca
     6721 actctttttc cgaaggtaac tggcttcagc agagcgcaga taccaaatac tgttcttcta
     6781 gtgtagccgt agttaggcca ccacttcaag aactctgtag caccgcctac atacctcgct
     6841 ctgctaatcc tgttaccagt ggctgctgcc agtggcgata agtcgtgtct taccgggttg
     6901 gactcaagac gatagttacc ggataaggcg cagcggtcgg gctgaacggg gggttcgtgc
     6961 acacagccca gcttggagcg aacgacctac accgaactga gatacctaca gcgtgagcta
     7021 tgagaaagcg ccacgcttcc cgaagggaga aaggcggaca ggtatccggt aagcggcagg
     7081 gtcggaacag gagagcgcac gagggagctt ccagggggaa acgcctggta tctttatagt
     7141 cctgtcgggt ttcgccacct ctgacttgag cgtcgatttt tgtgatgctc gtcagggggg
     7201 cggagcctat ggaaaaacgc cagcaacgcg gcctttttac ggttcctggc cttttgctgg
     7261 ccttttgctc acatgt
//
