[The description below was written by a language model from this plasmid's Addgene catalogue record and the feature table of its GenBank file.]
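Description:
pEJS1099: Dual-sgRNA.Design 4 is a 7,276 bp all-in-one AAV transfer plasmid that carries the compact Neisseria meningitidis Cas9 orthologue Nme2Cas9 together with two guide RNA cassettes, so that nuclease and both guides can be delivered in a single recombinant AAV genome. It is built on a minimized AAV.sgRNA.Nme2Cas9 backbone and is catalogued for mammalian expression, mouse targeting, AAV and CRISPR applications. In bacteria it is maintained at high copy from a ColE1/pUC-type origin with ampicillin selection (bla under its own promoter), and the backbone also carries an f1 phage origin. A recombination-deficient growth strain is listed, as is common for plasmids containing repeats such as ITRs.

The packaged region is bounded by two AAV2 inverted terminal repeats, which provide the signals for replication and encapsidation of the vector genome. Between them, the Nme2Cas9 coding sequence is preceded by a Kozak consensus and flanked by an N-terminal SV40 NLS and a C-terminal bipartite nucleoplasmin NLS for nuclear import. The catalogue names U1a as its promoter, though neither the U1a promoter nor the Cas9 open reading frame itself is annotated in the feature table. Two human U6 RNA polymerase III promoters sit at opposite ends of the cassette, one upstream of Cas9 on the complementary strand and one downstream on the forward strand, so the two guide cassettes are transcribed outward toward the ITRs. The guide scaffolds, spacer sequences and any polyadenylation signal are not annotated, and the record does not state the guide targets. The design is one of several dual-guide arrangements, intended for in vivo editing strategies that require two guides from one vector.
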