Addgene plasmid #159537: pEJS1099: Dual-sgRNA.Design 4
Purpose: Delivery of dual sgRNA cassettes and Nme2Cas9 in a single AAV vector
Depositing lab: Erik Sontheimer. Depositing organization: University of Massachusetts, Worcester. Publication: Self-inactivating, all-in-one AAV vectors for precision Cas9 genome editing via homology-directed repair in vivo. Ibraheim R, Tai PWL, Mir A, Javeed N, Wang J, Rodriguez TC, Namkung S, Nelson S, Khokhar ES, Mintzer E, Maitland S, Chen Z, Cao Y, Tsagkaraki E, Wolfe SA, Wang D, Pai AA, Xue W, Gao G, Sontheimer EJ. Nat Commun. 2021 Nov 1;12(1):6267. doi: 10.1038/s41467-021-26518-y. PubMed 34725353.
Backbone
  Vector backbone: p1089: minimized AAV.sgRNA.Nme2Cas9
  Vector type: Mammalian Expression, Mouse Targeting, AAV, CRISPR
Growth in bacteria
  Bacterial resistance: Ampicillin, 100 μg/mL
  Growth temperature: 37°C
  Growth strain: NEB Stable
  Copy number: High Copy
Gene/Insert
  Gene/Insert name: Nme2Cas9 with two guide RNA cassettes (alt names: Neisseria meningitidis Cas9 nuclease; Nme2Cas9c)
  Insert size (bp): 4523
  Promoter: U1a
  Tag / fusion protein: NLS (N terminal on insert); NLS (C terminal on insert)
  Cloning method: Restriction Enzyme; 5′ cloning site EagI (unknown if destroyed); 3′ cloning site None (unknown if destroyed)
  Sequencing primers: 5′ gatctccaccatagcccatc; 3′ tgcacaagtatgacctgatcg
Terms and licenses: Academic/Nonprofit Terms; Industry Terms: Not Available to Industry
Depositor comments: Please visit https://www.biorxiv.org/content/10.1101/2020.10.09.333997v1 for BioRxiv preprint
How to cite: pEJS1099: Dual-sgRNA.Design 4 was a gift from Erik Sontheimer (Addgene plasmid # 159537 ; http://n2t.net/addgene:159537 ; RRID:Addgene_159537)
